>Addgene plasmid #188655 | RapR-Shp2-mVenus-flag | addgene full sequence | sequence record 369573 | Addgene NGS Result
GACGGATCGGGAGATCTCCCGATCCCCTATGGTGCACTCTCAGTACAATCTGCTCTGATGCCGCATAGTT
AAGCCAGTATCTGCTCCCTGCTTGTGTGTTGGAGGTCGCTGAGTAGTGCGCGAGCAAAATTTAAGCTACA
ACAAGGCAAGGCTTGACCGACAATTGCATGAAGAATCTGCTTAGGGTTAGGCGTTTTGCGCTGCTTCGCG
ATGTACGGGCCAGATATACGCGTTGACATTGATTATTGACTAGTTATTAATAGTAATCAATTACGGGGTC
ATTAGTTCATAGCCCATATATGGAGTTCCGCGTTACATAACTTACGGTAAATGGCCCGCCTGGCTGACCG
CCCAACGACCCCCGCCCATTGACGTCAATAATGACGTATGTTCCCATAGTAACGCCAATAGGGACTTTCC
ATTGACGTCAATGGGTGGAGTATTTACGGTAAACTGCCCACTTGGCAGTACATCAAGTGTATCATATGCC
AAGTACGCCCCCTATTGACGTCAATGACGGTAAATGGCCCGCCTGGCATTATGCCCAGTACATGACCTTA
TGGGACTTTCCTACTTGGCAGTACATCTACGTATTAGTCATCGCTATTACCATGGTGATGCGGTTTTGGC
AGTACATCAATGGGCGTGGATAGCGGTTTGACTCACGGGGATTTCCAAGTCTCCACCCCATTGACGTCAA
TGGGAGTTTGTTTTGGCACCAAAATCAACGGGACTTTCCAAAATGTCGTAACAACTCCGCCCCATTGACG
CAAATGGGCGGTAGGCGTGTACGGTGGGAGGTCTATATAAGCAGAGCTCTCTGGCTAACTAGAGAACCCA
CTGCTTACTGGCTTATCGAAATTAATACGACTCACTATAGGGAGACCCAAGCTGGCTAGCGTTTAAACTT
AAGCTTGGTACCGAGCTCGGATCCACTAGTAACGGCCGCCAGTGTGCTGGAATTCCGACAAACTGAAGCA
GGAGGAGGAGACACTAGTCACTGAGCCACCAACAGCAGGCAGTCCTGGAAGGCTGGACAGCCTGCCCACA
AGATCCCCAGCCGCACCCGTGTCGGCTCCGGAGCGGGGCCTCGCTCGGGCCCCCTCCATGTGACGGTACC
CCGCGGAGCCTGAGCGAGCAGCGGGTCCGTGCGGAGCCGAAGACGGGAGGAACATGACATCGCGGAGATG
GTTTCACCCCAACATCACTGGTGTGGAGGCAGAGAATCTCCTGCTGACCAGAGGAGTCGATGGCAGTTTT
TTAGCAAGGCCCAGTAAGAGTAACCCTGGAGACTTCACTCTGTCTGTTAGAAGAAATGGAGCTGTTACCC
ACATCAAGATTCAGAACACTGGGGCCTACTATGACCTCTATGGTGGGGAGAAGTTTGCCACTTTGGCTGA
ACTGGTTCAGTATTACATGGAACACCATGGGCAGCTGAAAGAGAAGAATGGAGATGTTATCGAGCTCAAG
TACCCGCTGAACTGTGCAGACCCTACCTCTGAAAGGTGGTTCCATGGTCACTTGTCTGGAAAAGAAGCAG
AGAAGCTGCTGACGGAGAAGGGCAAGCATGGCAGCTTCCTCGTTCGAGAGAGCCAGAGCCACCCCGGAGA
CTTCGTTCTCTCCGTGCGCACTGGTGACGACAAAGGGGAGAGCAACGACGGCAAGTCCAAAGTGACCCAC
GTCATGATCCGCTGTCAGGAGCTGAAATACGACGTTGGTGGGGGAGAGCGCTTTGACTCTCTGACAGACC
TGGTGGAGCATTACAAGAAGAACCCCATGGTGGAGACGCTGGGCACAGTCCTGCAGCTCAAGCAGCCCCT
CAACACAACTCGTATCAATGCTGCTGAAATTGAAAGCCGGGTTCGAGAGTTAAGCAAGCTGGCTGAGACC
ACAGATAAAGTCAAGCAGGGCTTTTGGGAAGAGTTTGAGACGCTCCAGCAACAGGAATGCAAACTTCTCT
ATAGCCGAAAAGAAGGACAGAGACAAGAAAATAAAAACAAAAACAGATACAAAAACATCCTGCCCTTTGA
TCATACCAGGGTCGTTCTGCATGATGGGGATCCCAATGAGCCTGTTTCTGATTACATTAATGCAAACATC
ATCATGCCTGAGTTTGAGACCAAGTGCAACAATTCCAAACCCAAAAAGAGTTACATTGCCACTCAAGGCT
GCCTGCAAAACACGGTGAATGACTTCTGGCGGATGGTGTTCCAGGAGAACTCTCGAGTCATTGTCATGAC
CACAAAGGAAGTGGAGAGAGGGAAGAGCAAATGTGTCAAGTACTGGCCTGATGAGTATGCGCTCAAAGAA
TACGGGGTCATGCGTGTTAGGAACGTCAAAGAAAGTGCCGCCCATGACTACACTTTACGAGAGCTCAAAC
TCTCAGGAAGCGGTACCTGCGTGGTGCACTACACCGGGATGCTTGAAGATGGAAAGAAATTTGATTCCTC
CCGGGACAGAAACAAGCCCTTTAAGTTTATGCTAGGCAAGCAGGAGGTGATCCGAGGCTGGGAAGAAGGG
GTTGCCCAGATGAGTGTGGGTCAGAGAGCCAAACTGACTATATCTCCAGATTATGCCTATGGTGCCACTG
GGCACCCAGGCATCATCCCACCACATGCCACTCTCGTCTTCGATGTGGAGCTTCTAAAACTGGAAGGCGG
TTCGGGGAACACAGAGAGAACCGTCTGGCAGTACCACTTTCGGACCTGGCCAGACCATGGCGTGCCTAGT
GACCCTGGAGGTGTGCTGGACTTCCTGGAGGAGGTCCACCACAAGCAGGAGAGCATCGTGGATGCAGGCC
CTGTCGTGGTTCACTGCAGCGCTGGGATTGGCCGGACAGGAACCTTCATTGTGATTGACATCCTTATTGA
CATCATTCGAGAGAAAGGTGTGGACTGTGACATCGACGTTCCTAAAACCATTCAGATGGTGCGGTCCCAG
AGGTCGGGGATGGTCCAGACAGAAGCACAGTACCGGTTTATCTACATGGCTGTCCAGCACTACATAGAGA
CGCTGCAGCGCCGGATCGAGGAGGAGCAGAAAAGCAAAAGAAAAGGACATGAATATACCAATATTAAGTA
TTCCTTGGTGGACCAGACAAGTGGTGATCAGAGTCCCCTGCCACCCTGCACCCCAACGCCACCCTGTGCA
GAAATGAGGGAGGACAGCGCCCGAGTCTATGAGAACGTGGGCCTCATGCAGCAGCAGAGGAGTTTCAGGG
GCGGACCAGGAATGGTGAGCAAGGGCGAGGAGCTGTTCACCGGGGTGGTGCCCATCCTGGTCGAGCTGGA
CGGCGACGTAAACGGCCACAAGTTCAGCGTGTCCGGCGAGGGCGAGGGCGATGCCACCTACGGCAAGCTG
ACCCTGAAGTTGATCTGCACCACCGGCAAGCTGCCCGTGCCCTGGCCCACCCTCGTGACCACCCTCGGCT
ACGGCCTGCAGTGCTTCGCCCGCTACCCCGACCACATGAAGCAGCACGACTTCTTCAAGTCCGCCATGCC
CGAAGGCTACGTCCAGGAGCGCACCATCTTCTTCAAGGACGACGGCAACTACAAGACCCGCGCCGAGGTG
AAGTTCGAGGGCGACACCCTGGTGAACCGCATCGAGCTGAAGGGCATCGACTTCAAGGAGGACGGCAACA
TCCTGGGGCACAAGCTGGAGTACAACTACAACAGCCACAACGTCTATATCACCGCCGACAAGCAGAAGAA
CGGCATCAAGGCAAACTTCAAGATCCGCCACAACATCGAGGACGGCGGCGTGCAGCTCGCCGACCACTAC
CAGCAGAACACCCCCATCGGCGACGGCCCCGTGCTGCTGCCCGACAACCACTACCTTAGCTACCAGTCCA
AACTGAGCAAAGACCCCAACGAGAAGCGCGATCACATGGTCCTGCTGGAGTTCGTGACCGCCGCCGGGAT
CACTCTCGGCATGGACGAGCTGTACAAGTCCGGAAGCGGGGACTACAAGGACGATGACGACAAGTGATCT
AGAGGGCCCGTTTAAACCCGCTGATCAGCCTCGACTGTGCCTTCTAGTTGCCAGCCATCTGTTGTTTGCC
CCTCCCCCGTGCCTTCCTTGACCCTGGAAGGTGCCACTCCCACTGTCCTTTCCTAATAAAATGAGGAAAT
TGCATCGCATTGTCTGAGTAGGTGTCATTCTATTCTGGGGGGTGGGGTGGGGCAGGACAGCAAGGGGGAG
GATTGGGAAGACAATAGCAGGCATGCTGGGGATGCGGTGGGCTCTATGGCTTCTGAGGCGGAAAGAACCA
GCTGGGGCTCTAGGGGGTATCCCC
[124 nt withheld, positions 4295-4418]
C
[91 nt withheld, positions 4420-4510]
A
[49 nt withheld, positions 4512-4560]
CCTTTGACGTTGGAGTCCACGTTCTTT
[37 nt withheld, positions 4588-4624]
ACCCTATCTCGGTCTATTCTTTTGATTTATAAGGGATTTTGCCGATTTCGGCCTATTGGTTAAAAAATGA
GCTGATTTAACAAAAATTTAACGCGAATTAATTCTGTGGAATGTGTGTCAGTTAGGGTGTGGAAAGTCCC
CAGGCTCCCCAGCAGGCAGAAGTATGCAAAGCATGCATCTCAATTAGTCAGCAACCAGGTGTGGAAAGTC
CCCAGGCTCCCCAGCAGGCAGAAGTATGCAAAGCATGCATCTCAATTAGTCAGCAACCATAGTCCCGCCC
CTAACTCCGCCCATCCCGCCCCTAACTCCGCCCAGTTCCGCCCATTCTCCGCCCCATGGCTGACTAATTT
TTTTTATTTATGCAGAGGCCGAGGCCGCCTCTGCCTCTGAGCTATTCCAGAAGTAGTGAGGAGGCTTTTT
TGGAGGCCTAGGCTTTTGCAAAAAGCTCCCGGGAGCTTGTATATCCATTTTCGGATCTGATCAGCACGTG
ATGAAAAAGCCTGAACTCACCGCGACGTCTGTCGAGAAGTTTCTGATCGAAAAGTTCGACAGCGTCTCCG
ACCTGATGCAGCTCTCGGAGGGCGAAGAATCTCGTGCTTTCAGCTTCGATGTAGGAGGGCGTGGATATGT
CCTGCGGGTAAATAGCTGCGCCGATGGTTTCTACAAAGATCGTTATGTTTATCGGCACTTTGCATCGGCC
GCGCTCCCGATTCCGGAAGTGCTTGACATTGGGGAATTCAGCGAGAGCCTGACCTATTGCATCTCCCGCC
GTGCACAGGGTGTCACGTTGCAAGACCTGCCTGAAACCGAACTGCCCGCTGTTCTGCAGCCGGTCGCGGA
GGCCATGGATGCGATCGCTGCGGCCGATCTTAGCCAGACGAGCGGGTTCGGCCCATTCGGACCGCAAGGA
ATCGGTCAATACACTACATGGCGTGATTTCATATGCGCGATTGCTGATCCCCATGTGTATCACTGGCAAA
CTGTGATGGACGACACCGTCAGTGCGTCCGTCGCGCAGGCTCTCGATGAGCTGATGCTTTGGGCCGAGGA
CTGCCCCGAAGTCCGGCACCTCGTGCACGCGGATTTCGGCTCCAACAATGTCCTGACGGACAATGGCCGC
ATAACAGCGGTCATTGACTGGAGCGAGGCGATGTTCGGGGATTCCCAATACGAGGTCGCCAACATCTTCT
TCTGGAGGCCGTGGTTGGCTTGTATGGAGCAGCAGACGCGCTACTTCGAGCGGAGGCATCCGGAGCTTGC
AGGATCGCCGCGGCTCCGGGCGTATATGCTCCGCATTGGTCTTGACCAACTCTATCAGAGCTTGGTTGAC
GGCAATTTCGATGATGCAGCTTGGGCGCAGGGTCGATGCGACGCAATCGTCCGATCCGGAGCCGGGACTG
TCGGGCGTACACAAATCGCCCGCAGAAGCGCGGCCGTCTGGACCGATGGCTGTGTAGAAGTACTCGCCGA
TAGTGGAAACCGACGCCCCAGCACTCGTCCGAGGGCAAAGGAATAGCACGTGCTACGAGATTTCGATTCC
ACCGCCGCCTTCTATGAAAGGTTGGGCTTCGGAATCGTTTTCCGGGACGCCGGCTGGATGATCCTCCAGC
GCGGGGATCTCATGCTGGAGTTCTTCGCCCACCCCAACTTGTTTATTGCAGCTTATAATGGTTACAAATA
AAGCAATAGCATCACAAATTTCACAAATAAAGCATTTTTTTCACTGCATTCTAGTTGTGGTTTGTCCAAA
CTCATCAATGTATCTTATCATGTCTGTATACCGTCGACCTCTAGCTAGAGCTTGGCGTAATCATGGTCAT
AGCTGTTTCCTGTGTGAAATTGTTATCCGCTCACAATTCCACACAACATACGAGCCGGAAGCATAAAGTG
TAAAGCCTGGGGTGCCTAATGAGTGAGCTAACTCACATTAATTGCGTTGCGCTCACTGCCCGCTTTCCAG
TCGGGAAACCTGTCGTGCCAGCTGCATTAATGAATCGGCCAACGCGCGGGGAGAGGCGGTTTGCGTATTG
GGCGCTCTTCCGCTTCCTCGCTCACTGACTCGCTGCGCTCGGTCGTTCGGCTGCGGCGAGCGGTATCAGC
TCACTCAAAGGCGGTAATACGGTTATCCACAGAATCAGGGGATAACGCAGGAAAGAACATGTGAGCAAAA
GGCCAGCAAAAGGCCAGGAACCGTAAAAAGGCCGCGTTGCTGGCGTTTTTCCATAGGCTCCGCCCCCCTG
ACGAGCATCACAAAAATCGACGCTCAAGTCAGAGGTGGCGAAACCCGACAGGACTATAAAGATACCAGGC
GTTTCCCCCTGGAAGCTCCCTCGTGCGCTCTCCTGTTCCGACCCTGCCGCTTACCGGATACCTGTCCGCC
TTTCTCCCTTCGGGAAGCGTGGCGCTTTCTCATAGCTCACGCTGTAGGTATCTCAGTTCGGTGTAGGTCG
TTCGCTCCAAGCTGGGCTGTGTGCACGAACCCCCCGTTCAGCCCGACCGCTGCGCCTTATCCGGTAACTA
TCGTCTTGAGTCCAACCCGGTAAGACACGACTTATCGCCACTGGCAGCAGCCACTGGTAACAGGATTAGC
AGAGCGAGGTATGTAGGCGGTGCTACAGAGTTCTTGAAGTGGTGGCCTAACTACGGCTACACTAGAAGAA
CAGTATTTGGTATCTGCGCTCTGCTGAAGCCAGTTACCTTCGGAAAAAGAGTTGGTAGCTCTTGATCCGG
CAAACAAACCACCGCTGGTAGCGGTGGTTTTTTTGTTTGCAAGCAGCAGATTACGCGCAGAAAAAAAGGA
TCTCAAGAAGATCCTTTGATCTTTTCTACGGGGTCTGACGCTCAGTGGAACGAAAACTCACGTTAAGGGA
TTTTGGTCATGAGATTATCAAAAAGGATCTTCACCTAGATCCTTTTAAATTAAAAATGAAGTTTTAAATC
AATCTAAAGTATATATGAGTAAACTTGGTCTGACAGTTACCAATGCTTAATCAGTGAGGCACCTATCTCA
GCGATCTGTCTATTTCGTTCATCCATAGTTGCCTGACTCCCCGTCGTGTAGATAACTACGATACGGGAGG
GCTTACCATCTGGCCCCAGTGCTGCAATGATACCGCGAGACCCACGCTCACCGGCTCCAGATTTATCAGC
AATAAACCAGCCAGCCGGAAGGGCCGAGCGCAGAAGTGGTCCTGCAACTTTATCCGCCTCCATCCAGTCT
ATTAATTGTTGCCGGGAAGCTAGAGTAAGTAGTTCGCCAGTTAATAGTTTGCGCAACGTTGTTGCCATTG
CTACAGGCATCGTGGTGTCACGCTCGTCGTTTGGTATGGCTTCATTCAGCTCCGGTTCCCAACGATCAAG
GCGAGTTACATGATCCCCCATGTTGTGCAAAAAAGCGGTTAGCTCCTTCGGTCCTCCGATCGTTGTCAGA
AGTAAGTTGGCCGCAGTGTTATCACTCATGGTTATGGCAGCACTGCATAATTCTCTTACTGTCATGCCAT
CCGTAAGATGCTTTTCTGTGACTGGTGAGTACTCAACCAAGTCATTCTGAGAATAGTGTATGCGGCGACC
GAGTTGCTCTTGCCCGGCGTCAATACGGGATAATACCGCGCCACATAGCAGAACTTTAAAAGTGCTCATC
ATTGGAAAACGTTCTTCGGGGCGAAAACTCTCAAGGATCTTACCGCTGTTGAGATCCAGTTCGATGTAAC
CCACTCGTGCACCCAACTGATCTTCAGCATCTTTTACTTTCACCAGCGTTTCTGGGTGAGCAAAAACAGG
AAGGCAAAATGCCGCAAAAAAGGGAATAAGGGCGACACGGAAATGTTGAATACTCATACTCTTCCTTTTT
CAATATTATTGAAGCATTTATCAGGGTTATTGTCTCATGAGCGGATACATATTTGAATGTATTTAGAAAA
ATAAACAAATAGGGGTTCCGCGCACATTTCCCCGAAAAGTGCCACCTGACGTC
Features (pLannotate 1.2.2; 21 found; start..end, strand, type, name):
     28..80      -  misc_feature   bom (fragment): basis of mobility region from pBR322
    235..614     +  enhancer       CMV enhancer: human cytomegalovirus immediate early enhancer
    615..818     +  promoter       CMV promoter: human cytomegalovirus (CMV) immediate early promoter
    814..847     +  LTR            5' LTR (truncated) (fragment): truncated 5' long terminal repeat (LTR) from HIV-1
    863..881     +  promoter       T7 promoter: promoter for bacteriophage T7 RNA polymerase
   1174..3219    +  CDS            Ptpn11: PTN11_MOUSE - Experimental evidence at protein level: Swiss-Prot protein existence level 1. Acts downstream of various receptor and cytoplasmic protein tyrosine kinases to participate in the signal transduction from the cell surface to the nucleus (PubMed:14967142). Positively regulates MAPK signal transduction pathway (By similarity). Dephosphorylates GAB1, ARHGAP35 and EGFR (By similarity). Dephosphorylates ROCK2 at 'Tyr-722' resulting in stimulation of its RhoA binding activity (By similarity). Dephosphorylates CDC73 (By similarity). Dephosphorylates SOX9 on tyrosine residues, leading to in
   3232..3948    +  CDS            mVenus: mVenus is a basic (constitutively fluorescent) yellow fluorescent protein published in 2006, derived from Aequorea victoria. It is reported to be a rapidly-maturing monomer with moderate acid sensitivity.
   4025..4249    +  polyA_signal   bGH poly(A) signal: bovine growth hormone polyadenylation signal
   4253..4274    +  promoter       SV40 promoter (fragment): SV40 enhancer and early promoter
   4295..4723    +  rep_origin     f1 ori (sequence partly withheld): f1 bacteriophage origin of replication; arrow indicates direction of (+) strand synthesis
   4737..5066    +  promoter       SV40 promoter: SV40 enhancer and early promoter
   5115..6140    +  CDS            HygR: aminoglycoside phosphotransferase from E. coli; aph(4)-Ia; confers resistance to hygromycin
   6150..6275    +  CDS            ble (fragment): BLE_KLEPN - Experimental evidence at protein level: Swiss-Prot protein existence level 1. Binding protein with a strong affinity to the bleomycin family of antibiotics. Binds to CL990; an antimitotic-antibiotic compound. From Klebsiella pneumoniae.
   6270..6391    +  polyA_signal   SV40 poly(A) signal: SV40 polyadenylation signal
   6464..6480    -  protein_bind   lac operator: The lac repressor binds to the lac operator to inhibit transcription in E. coli. This inhibition can be relieved by adding lactose or isopropyl-β-D-thiogalactopyranoside (IPTG). lac repressor encoded by lacI
   6488..6518    -  promoter       lac promoter: promoter for the E. coli lac operon
   6533..6554    -  protein_bind   CAP binding site: CAP binding activates transcription in the presence of cAMP. E. coli catabolite activator protein
   6567..6659    -  CDS            lacI (fragment): lac repressor; lacI; The lac repressor binds to the lac operator to inhibit transcription in E. coli. This inhibition can be relieved by adding lactose or isopropyl-β-D-thiogalactopyranoside (IPTG).
   6842..7430    -  rep_origin     ori: high-copy-number ColE1/pMB1/pBR322/pUC origin of replication
   7601..8461    -  CDS            AmpR: β-lactamase; bla; confers resistance to ampicillin, carbenicillin, and related antibiotics
   8462..8566    -  promoter       AmpR promoter: bla
