[The description below was written by a language model from this plasmid's Addgene catalogue record and pLannotate feature annotations shown in this document.]
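Description:
RapR-Shp2-mVenus-flag is a mammalian expression plasmid of about 8.6 kb, catalogued as pcDNA3-based, that encodes a chemogenetically controllable version of the tyrosine phosphatase Shp2 (PTPN11). It is propagated in E. coli through a high-copy ColE1/pUC-type origin with ampicillin selection (AmpR under its own bla promoter), and it also carries an f1 origin. For selection in mammalian cells, the feature table shows an SV40 early promoter driving a hygromycin resistance gene followed by an SV40 polyadenylation signal. This differs from the neomycin marker normally associated with pcDNA3, so the backbone appears to be a hygromycin-marked variant. Short annotated fragments such as ble, lacI, bom and a truncated HIV-1 LTR appear to be backbone remnants with no evident role.

The expression cassette uses the CMV immediate-early enhancer and promoter, with a T7 promoter just downstream, and ends in the bovine growth hormone polyadenylation signal. The open reading frame matches mouse Ptpn11 in the annotation and is fused at its C terminus to the monomeric yellow fluorescent protein mVenus, followed according to the catalogue by a Flag epitope, which the automated annotation did not pick up. The key modification is insertion of an iFKBP domain at V406, replacing residues 405–407. This is the "RapR" design, which makes the protein's activity responsive to rapamycin. The iFKBP insert is not annotated separately in the feature table. The record does not describe a co-expressed FRB partner or other details of the switching mechanism. The construct is intended for rapamycin-regulated control of Shp2 in mammalian cells to dissect its signaling, with mVenus for visualisation and Flag for detection or pulldown.
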