Addgene plasmid #188655: RapR-Shp2-mVenus-flag
Purpose: Rapamycin regulated Shp2 phosphatase with mVenus and flag tag
Depositing lab: Andrei Karginov. Depositing organization: University of Illinois at Chicago. Publication: Dissecting protein tyrosine phosphatase signaling by engineered chemogenetic control of its activity. Fauser J, Huyot V, Matsche J, Szynal BN, Alexeev Y, Kota P, Karginov AV. J Cell Biol. 2022 Aug 1;221(8). pii: 213352. doi: 10.1083/jcb.202111066. Epub 2022 Jul 13. PubMed 35829702.
Backbone
  Vector backbone: pcDNA3
  Backbone size w/o insert (bp): 5788
  Total vector size (bp): 8597
  Vector type: Mammalian Expression
Growth in bacteria
  Bacterial resistance: Ampicillin, 100 μg/mL
  Growth temperature: 37°C
  Growth strain: DH5alpha
  Copy number: Unknown
Gene/Insert
  Gene/Insert name: Shp2 (alt name: PTPN11)
  Mutation: iFKBP insertion at V406 with deletion of residues 405-407
  Promoter: CMV
  Tag / fusion protein: mVenus (C terminal on insert); Flag (C terminal on insert)
  Cloning method: Ligation Independent Cloning
  Sequencing primers: 5′ CGCAAATGGGCGGTAGGCGTG; 3′ TAGAAGGCACAGTCGAGG
Terms and licenses: Academic/Nonprofit Terms; Industry Terms: Not Available to Industry
How to cite: RapR-Shp2-mVenus-flag was a gift from Andrei Karginov (Addgene plasmid # 188655 ; http://n2t.net/addgene:188655 ; RRID:Addgene_188655)
